Addgene plasmid #111833: pRRL-Vinculin-Venus
Purpose: Vinculin (chicken) tagged with VenusA206K at the C-terminus in lentiviral expression vector
Depositing lab: Brenton Hoffman. Depositing organization: Duke University. Publication: Vinculin Force-Sensitive Dynamics at Focal Adhesions Enable Effective Directed Cell Migration. Rothenberg KE, Scott DW, Christoforou N, Hoffman BD. Biophys J. 2018 Apr 10;114(7):1680-1694. doi: 10.1016/j.bpj.2018.02.019. PubMed 29642037.
Backbone
  Vector backbone: pRRL
  Backbone size w/o insert (bp): 6172
  Total vector size (bp): 10778
  Vector type: Lentiviral
Growth in bacteria
  Bacterial resistance: Ampicillin, 100 μg/mL
  Growth temperature: 30°C
  Growth strain: NEB Stable
  Copy number: Unknown
Gene/Insert
  Gene/Insert name: Vinculin-Venus (alt name: Vinculin-VenusA206K)
  Species: G. gallus (chicken)
  Insert size (bp): 4606
  Entrez Gene: VCL (a.k.a. VINC1)
  Promoter: CMV
  Tag / fusion protein: VenusA206K (C terminal on insert)
  Cloning method: Restriction Enzyme; 5′ cloning site EcoRV (destroyed during cloning); 3′ cloning site XbaI (not destroyed)
  Sequencing primers: 5′ GGTACAGTGCAGGGGAAAG; 3′ GTTAAGAATACCAGTCAATCTTTCAC
Resource information
  A portion of this plasmid was derived from a plasmid made by: Martin Schwartz (Addgene #26019)
Terms and licenses: Academic/Nonprofit Terms; Industry Terms: Not Available to Industry
How to cite: pRRL-Vinculin-Venus was a gift from Brenton Hoffman (Addgene plasmid # 111833 ; http://n2t.net/addgene:111833 ; RRID:Addgene_111833)
