[The description below was written by a language model from this plasmid's Addgene catalogue record and pLannotate feature annotations shown in this document.]
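Description:
pRRL-Vinculin-Venus is a lentiviral transfer plasmid built on the pRRL backbone, about 10.8 kb in total, that expresses chicken vinculin fused at its C-terminus to the monomeric yellow fluorescent protein Venus A206K (mVenus). It is maintained in E. coli through a high-copy ColE1/pUC-type origin and selected with ampicillin via the β-lactamase gene. The backbone also carries an f1 origin, an SV40 origin and remnants of lac/lacZα cloning sequences. The viral portion has a third-generation, self-inactivating layout. An RSV promoter replaces the U3 region of a truncated HIV-1 5' LTR to drive Tat-independent genomic RNA production in packaging cells. It is followed by the Ψ packaging signal with a gag fragment, the Rev response element for Rev-dependent nuclear export, and the cPPT/CTS, which aids nuclear import of the reverse-transcribed genome. The ΔU3 3' LTR inactivates LTR promoter activity after integration, and an SV40 poly(A) signal lies downstream.

Between these elements, the CMV immediate-early enhancer and promoter drive the vinculin open reading frame, joined in frame by a short linker to mVenus. A WPRE follows to boost transcript stability and expression. The automated annotation matches the vinculin coding sequence to the mouse protein, but the catalogue lists the insert as chicken, so this probably reflects homology matching. The depositor and repository sequencing records give essentially identical feature maps and differ by only a few bases in length. The construct supports stable transduction and live fluorescence imaging of vinculin, an actin-binding focal adhesion protein. The associated study examined force-sensitive vinculin dynamics at focal adhesions during directed cell migration.
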