Features (pLannotate 1.2.2; 29 found; start..end, strand, type, name):
     54..642     +  rep_origin     ori: high-copy-number ColE1/pMB1/pBR322/pUC origin of replication
    825..917     +  CDS            lacI (fragment): lac repressor; lacI; The lac repressor binds to the lac operator to inhibit transcription in E. coli. This inhibition can be relieved by adding lactose or isopropyl-β-D-thiogalactopyranoside (IPTG).
    930..951     +  protein_bind   CAP binding site: CAP binding activates transcription in the presence of cAMP. E. coli catabolite activator protein
    966..996     +  promoter       lac promoter: promoter for the E. coli lac operon
   1000..1022    +  protein_bind   lac operator (fragment): The lac repressor binds to the lac operator to inhibit transcription in E. coli. This inhibition can be relieved by adding lactose or isopropyl-β-D-thiogalactopyranoside (IPTG). lac repressor encoded by lacI
   1065..1083    +  promoter       T3 promoter: promoter for bacteriophage T3 RNA polymerase
   1111..1337    +  promoter       RSV promoter: Rous sarcoma virus enhancer/promoter
   1338..1518    +  LTR            5' LTR (truncated): truncated 5' long terminal repeat (LTR) from HIV-1
   1565..1690    +  misc_feature   HIV-1 Ψ: packaging signal of human immunodeficiency virus type 1
   1674..2037    +  CDS            HIV-1 gag (fragment): gag protein from human immunodeficiency virus 1; gag
   2183..2416    +  misc_feature   RRE: The Rev response element (RRE) of HIV-1 allows for Rev-dependent mRNA export from the nucleus to the cytoplasm.
   2793..2893    +  CDS            Rev (fragment): human immunodeficiency virus 1 (HIV-1) Rev protein; rev; enhances nuclear export of unspliced and incompletely spliced viral mRNAs
   2912..3028    +  misc_feature   cPPT/CTS: central polypurine tract and central termination sequence of HIV-1
   3088..3467    +  enhancer       CMV enhancer: human cytomegalovirus immediate early enhancer
   3468..3671    +  promoter       CMV promoter: human cytomegalovirus (CMV) immediate early promoter
   3667..3700    +  LTR            5' LTR (truncated) (fragment): truncated 5' long terminal repeat (LTR) from HIV-1
   3716..3734    +  promoter       T7 promoter: promoter for bacteriophage T7 RNA polymerase
   3773..6970    +  CDS            Vcl: VINC_MOUSE - Experimental evidence at protein level: Swiss-Prot protein existence level 1. Actin filament (F-actin)-binding protein involved in cell- matrix adhesion and cell-cell adhesion. Regulates cell-surface E- cadherin expression and potentiates mechanosensing by the E-cadherin complex. May also play important roles in cell morphology and locomotion (By similarity). From Mus musculus (Mouse).
   6977..7696    +  CDS            mVenus: Venus YFP with monomerizing A206K mutation (Nagai et al., 2002; Kremers et al., 2006) mammalian codon-optimized
   7722..8310    +  misc_feature   WPRE: woodchuck hepatitis virus posttranscriptional regulatory element
   8331..8399    +  CDS            nef (fragment): NEF_HV1Z2 - Experimental evidence at protein level: Swiss-Prot protein existence level 1. Extracellular Nef protein targets CD4(+) T-lymphocytes for apoptosis by interacting with CXCR4 surface receptors. From Human immunodeficiency virus type 1 group M subtype D (isolate Z2/CDC-Z34) (HIV-1).
   8401..8634    +  LTR            3' LTR (ΔU3): self-inactivating 3' long terminal repeat (LTR) from HIV-1
   8706..8827    +  polyA_signal   SV40 poly(A) signal: SV40 polyadenylation signal
   8867..9002    +  rep_origin     SV40 ori: SV40 origin of replication
   9023..9041    -  promoter       T7 promoter: promoter for bacteriophage T7 RNA polymerase
   9049..9204    +  CDS            lacZα (fragment): LacZα fragment of β-galactosidase; lacZ fragment
   9212..9667    +  rep_origin     f1 ori (sequence partly withheld): f1 bacteriophage origin of replication; arrow indicates direction of (+) strand synthesis
   9696..9800    +  promoter       AmpR promoter: bla
   9801..10661   +  CDS            AmpR: β-lactamase; bla; confers resistance to ampicillin, carbenicillin, and related antibiotics
>Addgene plasmid #111833 | pRRL-Vinculin-Venus | depositor full sequence | sequence record 210133 | pRRL-Vinculin-Venus sequence 10778 bps
GAGTTTTCGTTCCACTGAGCGTCAGACCCCGTAGAAAAGATCAAAGGATCTTCTTGAGATCCTTTTTTTC
TGCGCGTAATCTGCTGCTTGCAAACAAAAAAACCACCGCTACCAGCGGTGGTTTGTTTGCCGGATCAAGA
GCTACCAACTCTTTTTCCGAAGGTAACTGGCTTCAGCAGAGCGCAGATACCAAATACTGTCCTTCTAGTG
TAGCCGTAGTTAGGCCACCACTTCAAGAACTCTGTAGCACCGCCTACATACCTCGCTCTGCTAATCCTGT
TACCAGTGGCTGCTGCCAGTGGCGATAAGTCGTGTCTTACCGGGTTGGACTCAAGACGATAGTTACCGGA
TAAGGCGCAGCGGTCGGGCTGAACGGGGGGTTCGTGCACACAGCCCAGCTTGGAGCGAACGACCTACACC
GAACTGAGATACCTACAGCGTGAGCTATGAGAAAGCGCCACGCTTCCCGAAGGGAGAAAGGCGGACAGGT
ATCCGGTAAGCGGCAGGGTCGGAACAGGAGAGCGCACGAGGGAGCTTCCAGGGGGAAACGCCTGGTATCT
TTATAGTCCTGTCGGGTTTCGCCACCTCTGACTTGAGCGTCGATTTTTGTGATGCTCGTCAGGGGGGCGG
AGCCTATGGAAAAACGCCAGCAACGCGGCCTTTTTACGGTTCCTGGCCTTTTGCTGGCCTTTTGCTCACA
TGTTCTTTCCTGCGTTATCCCCTGATTCTGTGGATAACCGTATTACCGCCTTTGAGTGAGCTGATACCGC
TCGCCGCAGCCGAACGACCGAGCGCAGCGAGTCAGTGAGCGAGGAAGCGGAAGAGCGCCCAATACGCAAA
CCGCCTCTCCCCGCGCGTTGGCCGATTCATTAATGCAGCTGGCACGACAGGTTTCCCGACTGGAAAGCGG
GCAGTGAGCGCAACGCAATTAATGTGAGTTAGCTCACTCATTAGGCACCCCAGGCTTTACACTTTATGCT
TCCGGCTCGTATGTTGTGTGGAATTGTGAGCGGATAACAATTTCACACAGGAAACAGCTATGACCATGAT
TACGCCAAGCGCGCAATTAACCCTCACTAAAGGGAACAAAAGCTGGAGCTGCAAGCTTAATGTAGTCTTA
TGCAATACTCTTGTAGTCTTGCAACATGGTAACGATGAGTTAGCAACATGCCTTACAAGGAGAGAAAAAG
CACCGTGCATGCCGATTGGTGGAAGTAAGGTGGTACGATCGTGCCTTATTAGGAAGGCAACAGACGGGTC
TGACATGGATTGGACGAACCACTGAATTGCCGCATTGCAGAGATATTGTATTTAAGTGCCTAGCTCGATA
CATAAACGGGTCTCTCTGGTTAGACCAGATCTGAGCCTGGGAGCTCTCTGGCTAACTAGGGAACCCACTG
CTTAAGCCTCAATAAAGCTTGCCTTGAGTGCTTCAAGTAGTGTGTGCCCGTCTGTTGTGTGACTCTGGTA
ACTAGAGATCCCTCAGACCCTTTTAGTCAGTGTGGAAAATCTCTAGCAGTGGCGCCCGAACAGGGACTTG
AAAGCGAAAGGGAAACCAGAGGAGCTCTCTCGACGCAGGACTCGGCTTGCTGAAGCGCGCACGGCAAGAG
GCGAGGGGCGGCGACTGGTGAGTACGCCAAAAATTTTGACTAGCGGAGGCTAGAAGGAGAGAGATGGGTG
CGAGAGCGTCAGTATTAAGCGGGGGAGAATTAGATCGCGATGGGAAAAAATTCGGTTAAGGCCAGGGGGA
AAGAAAAAATATAAATTAAAACATATAGTATGGGCAAGCAGGGAGCTAGAACGATTCGCAGTTAATCCTG
GCCTGTTAGAAACATCAGAAGGCTGTAGACAAATACTGGGACAGCTACAACCATCCCTTCAGACAGGATC
AGAAGAACTTAGATCATTATATAATACAGTAGCAACCCTCTATTGTGTGCATCAAAGGATAGAGATAAAA
GACACCAAGGAAGCTTTAGACAAGATAGAGGAAGAGCAAAACAAAAGTAAGACCACCGCACAGCAAGCGG
CCGCTGATCTTCAGACCTGGAGGAGGAGATATGAGGGACAATTGGAGAAGTGAATTATATAAATATAAAG
TAGTAAAAATTGAACCATTAGGAGTAGCACCCACCAAGGCAAAGAGAAGAGTGGTGCAGAGAGAAAAAAG
AGCAGTGGGAATAGGAGCTTTGTTCCTTGGGTTCTTGGGAGCAGCAGGAAGCACTATGGGCGCAGCGTCA
ATGACGCTGACGGTACAGGCCAGACAATTATTGTCTGGTATAGTGCAGCAGCAGAACAATTTGCTGAGGG
CTATTGAGGCGCAACAGCATCTGTTGCAACTCACAGTCTGGGGCATCAAGCAGCTCCAGGCAAGAATCCT
GGCTGTGGAAAGATACCTAAAGGATCAACAGCTCCTGGGGATTTGGGGTTGCTCTGGAAAACTCATTTGC
ACCACTGCTGTGCCTTGGAATGCTAGTTGGAGTAATAAATCTCTGGAACAGATTTGGAATCACACGACCT
GGATGGAGTGGGACAGAGAAATTAACAATTACACAAGCTTAATACACTCCTTAATTGAAGAATCGCAAAA
CCAGCAAGAAAAGAATGAACAAGAATTATTGGAATTAGATAAATGGGCAAGTTTGTGGAATTGGTTTAAC
ATAACAAATTGGCTGTGGTATATAAAATTATTCATAATGATAGTAGGAGGCTTGGTAGGTTTAAGAATAG
TTTTTGCTGTACTTTCTATAGTGAATAGAGTTAGGCAGGGATATTCACCATTATCGTTTCAGACCCACCT
CCCAACCCCGAGGGGACCCGACAGGCCCGAAGGAATAGAAGAAGAAGGTGGAGAGAGAGACAGAGACAGA
TCCATTCGATTAGTGAACGGATCTCGACGGTATCGGTTAACTTTTAAAAGAAAAGGGGGGATTGGGGGGT
ACAGTGCAGGGGAAAGAATAGTAGACATAATAGCAACAGACATACAAACTAAAGAATTACAAAAACAAAT
TACAAAATTCAAAATTTTATCGATGGATCCCCCGGGCTCGAGTTCGAAGATCGATGTACGGGCCAGATAT
ACGCGTTGACATTGATTATTGACTAGTTATTAATAGTAATCAATTACGGGGTCATTAGTTCATAGCCCAT
ATATGGAGTTCCGCGTTACATAACTTACGGTAAATGGCCCGCCTGGCTGACCGCCCAACGACCCCCGCCC
ATTGACGTCAATAATGACGTATGTTCCCATAGTAACGCCAATAGGGACTTTCCATTGACGTCAATGGGTG
GAGTATTTACGGTAAACTGCCCACTTGGCAGTACATCAAGTGTATCATATGCCAAGTACGCCCCCTATTG
ACGTCAATGACGGTAAATGGCCCGCCTGGCATTATGCCCAGTACATGACCTTATGGGACTTTCCTACTTG
GCAGTACATCTACGTATTAGTCATCGCTATTACCATGGTGATGCGGTTTTGGCAGTACATCAATGGGCGT
GGATAGCGGTTTGACTCACGGGGATTTCCAAGTCTCCACCCCATTGACGTCAATGGGAGTTTGTTTTGGC
ACCAAAATCAACGGGACTTTCCAAAATGTCGTAACAACTCCGCCCCATTGACGCAAATGGGCGGTAGGCG
TGTACGGTGGGAGGTCTATATAAGCAGAGCTCTCTGGCTAACTAGAGAACCCACTGCTTACTGGCTTATC
GAAATTAATACGACTCACTATAGGGAGACCCAAGCTGGCTAGCGTTTAAACTTAAGCTTGCCATGCCCGT
CTTCCACACGCGCACCATCGAGAGCATCTTGGAGCCCGTGGCTCAGCAGATCTCCCACCTGGTCATCATG
CACGAGGAGGGGGAGGTAGACGGCAAGGCCATCCCGGACCTCACCGCCCCCGTGTCGGCCGTGCAGGCCG
CTGTCAGCAACCTGGTGCGGGTTGGAAAAGAAACTGTGCAGACAACAGAAGACCAGATCTTGAAAAGGGA
TATGCCACCAGCATTCATCAAAGTAGAGAATGCCTGCACCAAGCTCGTTCGAGCAGCCCAGATGCTGCAA
GCAGATCCTTATTCAGTACCAGCTCGTGACTACCTAATTGATGGATCAAGAGGCATCCTTTCTGGAACAT
CAGACTTACTTCTGACATTTGATGAAGCGGAGGTCCGTAAAATCATCCGTGTCTGCAAAGGAATATTGGA
ATATCTGACTGTGGCAGAAGTAGTAGAGACTATGGAGGATTTGGTGACATATACAAAGAATCTAGGGCCA
GGAATGACAAAGATGGCGAAAATGATCGATGAGAGACAACAGGAATTAACTCATCAGGAACATAGGGTTA
TGCTGGTGAACTCCATGAATACTGTGAAGGAGCTATTGCCTGTACTTATTTCAGCTATGAAGATCTTTGT
AACCACAAAAAACACTAAAAGCCAGGGAATAGAAGAGGCCTTGAAAAATCGCAATTTCACAGTAGAGAAA
ATGAGTGCTGAGATAAATGAAATAATCCGTGTATTACAACTCACTTCCTGGGATGAAGATGCCTGGGCCA
GCAAGGACACTGAAGCCATGAAAAGAGCTTTAGCCCTAATAGATTCAAAGATGAACCAGGCAAAAGGCTG
GCTGAGAGATCCAAACGCACCTCCAGGGGATGCTGGTGAGCAAGCAATAAGGCAGATCCTTGATGAAGCT
GGAAAAGCAGGAGAATTGTGTGCAGGCAAAGAACGCAGGGAGATTCTGGGAACATGCAAAACTTTGGGCC
AAATGACTGATCAACTTGCTGATCTCCGAGCTAGAGGACAGGGTGCTACACCGATGGCAATGCAGAAGGC
ACAGCAGGTGTCACAAGGCCTGGATTTGCTCACTGCAAAAGTGGAGAATGCAGCCCGGAAATTGGAGGCC
ATGACAAACTCTAAGCAGGCTATTGCAAAGAAGATTGATGCTGCTCAGAACTGGCTTGCGGATCCCAACG
GCGGAAGTGAAGGAGAAGAACACATTCGAGGAATTATGTCTGAAGCAAGGAAAGTTGCAGAATTGTGTGA
GGAGCCTAAAGAAAGAGATGATATCCTTCGCTCCTTGGGGGAAATCTCTGCTCTGACAGCTAAGCTGTCA
GATCTGCGACGACATGGGAAAGGCGACTCTCCTGAGGCCCGTGCATTGGCCAAGCAAATAGCTACATCAC
TTCAGAACTTACAGTCCAAAACAAACAGAGCTGTAGCAAATACTAGGCCAGTTAAAGCTGCTGTCCATTT
GGAGGGCAAGATTGAGCAAGCCCAGAGGTGGATAGATAATCCTACAGTTGATGATCGGGGAGTAGGCCAG
GCAGCAATTCGGGGTTTGGTTGCAGAAGGTCGTCGTCTAGCCAATGTCATGATGGGACCTTATCGTCAGG
ACCTGCTTGCCAAATGTGACCGTGTAGACCAGCTGGCTGCTCAGCTTGCTGACCTTGCAGCAAGAGGGGA
AGGAGAGTCTCCTCAGGCTAGGGCAATTGCTGCTCAGCTTCAGGACTCCCTGAAGGATCTCAAAGCACGG
ATGCAAGAAGCAATGACCCAGGAGGTGTCTGATGTTTTCAGTGACACTACAACCCCTATTAAGTTGTTAG
CAGTAGCAGCCACTGCTCCTTCTGATACTCCCAATAGAGAAGAGGTGTTTGAAGAAAGAGCAGCAAATTT
TGAAAACCATGCTGCTAGACTGGGAGCAACAGCAGAAAAAGCAGCTGCAGTTGGAACTGCTAATAAAACT
ACTGTGGAAGGCATTCAGGCAACAGTCAAATCTGCAAGGGAGCTTACACCACAGGTAGTATCGGCTGCTC
GAATCCTCCTGAGAAATCCTGGAAATCAAGCTGCTTATGAGCATTTTGAGACAATGAAAAACCAATGGAT
TGATAATGTAGAAAAGATGACAGGGCTGGTGGATGAGGCCATCGATACCAAGTCTCTGTTGGATGCATCA
GAAGAGGCTATTAAGAAGGATCTTGATAAATGTAAAGTTGCAATGGCCAATATGCAACCTCAGATGCTGG
TAGCTGGAGCCACCAGCATTGCTAGACGAGCGAACCGCATCCTGCTTGTGGCAAAACGGGAGGTTGAAAA
TTCAGAAGACCCTAAATTCAGGGAGGCTGTTAAAGCAGCTTCTGATGAGCTGAGCAAAACCATATCACCG
ATGGTAATGGATGCTAAAGCTGTAGCAGGAAATATCTCTGATCCTGGTTTGCAGAAGAGTTTCTTGGATT
CTGGATACAGGATTCTGGGAGCTGTGGCCAAAGTCAGAGAAGCCTTTCAGCCTCAGGAGCCAGACTTTCC
CCCTCCTCCTCCTGACCTAGAGCATCTCCATCTGACTGATGAGCTTGCTCCTCCAAAACCACCACTTCCA
GAAGGTGAGGTTCCCCCACCCAGACCACCACCCCCTGAAGAAAAAGATGAGGAGTTCCCAGAGCAGAAAG
CAGGAGAAGCTATTAATCAGCCCATGATGATGGCTGCTAGGCAGTTGCATGACGAGGCTCGGAAATGGTC
TAGCAAGGGTAACGACATCATTGCTGCTGCTAAACGAATGGCGCTGCTCATGGCTGAGATGTCACGCCTG
GTGCGAGGAGGCAGCGGAAACAAGCGTGCCCTCATCCAGTGTGCAAAAGATATTGCTAAGGCATCGGATG
AAGTCACTCGATTGGCCAAAGAGGTGGCCAAGCAATGTACTGATAAACGCATTAGAACAAACCTCTTACA
GGTCTGTGAGCGAATCCCAACCATCAGCACGCAGCTCAAAATTCTTTCCACAGTGAAAGCTACCATGCTG
GGCAGGACTAACATCAGCGATGAAGAATCAGAACAGGCAACTGAGATGTTGGTTCATAACGCCCAGAACC
TCATGCAGTCTGTGAAGGAAACTGTGAGAGAAGCTGAAGCAGCATCCATTAAGATAAGAACAGATGCCGG
ATTCACTCTGCGCTGGGTCAGAAAGACCCCATGGTATCAGGAATTCATGGTGAGCAAGGGCGAGGAGCTG
TTCACCGGGGTGGTGCCCATCCTGGTCGAGCTGGACGGCGACGTAAACGGCCACAAGTTCAGCGTGTCCG
GCGAGGGCGAGGGCGATGCCACCTACGGCAAGCTGACCCTGAAGCTGATCTGCACCACCGGCAAGCTGCC
CGTGCCCTGGCCCACCCTCGTGACCACCCTGGGCTACGGCCTGCAGTGCTTCGCCCGCTACCCCGACCAC
ATGAAGCAGCACGACTTCTTCAAGTCCGCCATGCCCGAAGGCTACGTCCAGGAGCGCACCATCTTCTTCA
AGGACGACGGCAACTACAAGACCCGCGCCGAGGTGAAGTTCGAGGGCGACACCCTGGTGAACCGCATCGA
GCTGAAGGGCATCGACTTCAAGGAGGACGGCAACATCCTGGGGCACAAGCTGGAGTACAACTACAACAGC
CACAACGTCTATATCACCGCCGACAAGCAGAAGAACGGCATCAAGGCCAACTTCAAGATCCGCCACAACA
TCGAGGACGGCGGCGTGCAGCTCGCCGACCACTACCAGCAGAACACCCCCATCGGCGACGGCCCCGTGCT
GCTGCCCGACAACCACTACCTGAGCTACCAGTCCAAGCTGAGCAAAGACCCCAACGAGAAGCGCGATCAC
ATGGTCCTGCTGGAGTTCGTGACCGCCGCCGGGATCACTCTCGGCATGGACGAGCTGTACAAGTAAGCGG
CCGCTCGAGTCTAGAGTCGACAATCAACCTCTGGATTACAAAATTTGTGAAAGATTGACTGGTATTCTTA
ACTATGTTGCTCCTTTTACGCTATGTGGATACGCTGCTTTAATGCCTTTGTATCATGCTATTGCTTCCCG
TATGGCTTTCATTTTCTCCTCCTTGTATAAATCCTGGTTGCTGTCTCTTTATGAGGAGTTGTGGCCCGTT
GTCAGGCAACGTGGCGTGGTGTGCACTGTGTTTGCTGACGCAACCCCCACTGGTTGGGGCATTGCCACCA
CCTGTCAGCTCCTTTCCGGGACTTTCGCTTTCCCCCTCCCTATTGCCACGGCGGAACTCATCGCCGCCTG
CCTTGCCCGCTGCTGGACAGGGGCTCGGCTGTTGGGCACTGACAATTCCGTGGTGTTGTCGGGGAAGCTG
ACGTCCTTTCCATGGCTGCTCGCCTGTGTTGCCACCTGGATTCTGCGCGGGACGTCCTTCTGCTACGTCC
CTTCGGCCCTCAATCCAGCGGACCTTCCTTCCCGCGGCCTGCTGCCGGCTCTGCGGCCTCTTCCGCGTCT
TCGCCTTCGCCCTCAGACGAGTCGGATCTCCCTTTGGGCCGCCTCCCCGCCTGGAATTAATTCGAGCTCG
GTACCTTTAAGACCAATGACTTACAAGGCAGCTGTAGATCTTAGCCACTTTTTAAAAGAAAAGGGGGGAC
TGGAAGGGCTAATTCACTCCCAACGAAGACAAGATCTGCTTTTTGCTTGTACTGGGTCTCTCTGGTTAGA
CCAGATCTGAGCCTGGGAGCTCTCTGGCTAACTAGGGAACCCACTGCTTAAGCCTCAATAAAGCTTGCCT
TGAGTGCTTCAAGTAGTGTGTGCCCGTCTGTTGTGTGACTCTGGTAACTAGAGATCCCTCAGACCCTTTT
AGTCAGTGTGGAAAATCTCTAGCAGTAGTAGTTCATGTCATCTTATTATTCAGTATTTATAACTTGCAAA
GAAATGAATATCAGAGAGTGAGAGGAACTTGTTTATTGCAGCTTATAATGGTTACAAATAAAGCAATAGC
ATCACAAATTTCACAAATAAAGCATTTTTTTCACTGCATTCTAGTTGTGGTTTGTCCAAACTCATCAATG
TATCTTATCATGTCTGGCTCTAGCTATCCCGCCCCTAACTCCGCCCATCCCGCCCCTAACTCCGCCCAGT
TCCGCCCATTCTCCGCCCCATGGCTGACTAATTTTTTTTATTTATGCAGAGGCCGAGGCCGCCTCGGCCT
CTGAGCTATTCCAGAAGTAGTGAGGAGGCTTTTTTGGAGGCCTAGGGACGTACCCAATTCGCCCTATAGT
GAGTCGTATTACGCGCGCTCACTGGCCGTCGTTTTACAACGTCGTGACTGGGAAAACCCTGGCGTTACCC
AACTTAATCGCCTTGCAGCACATCCCCCTTTCGCCAGCTGGCGTAATAGCGAAGAGGCCCGCACCGATCG
CCCTTCCCAACAGTTGCGCAGCCTGAATGGCGAATGGCGCG
[124 nt withheld, positions 9212-9335]
C
[91 nt withheld, positions 9337-9427]
A
[49 nt withheld, positions 9429-9477]
CCTTTGACGTTGGAGTCCACGTTCTTT
[37 nt withheld, positions 9505-9541]
ACCCTATCTCGGTCTATTCTTTTGATTTATAAGGGATTTTGCCGATTTCGGCCTATTGGTTAAAAAATGA
GCTGATTTAACAAAAATTTAACGCGAATTTTAACAAAATATTAACGTTTACAATTTCCCAGGTGGCACTT
TTCGGGGAAATGTGCGCGGAACCCCTATTTGTTTATTTTTCTAAATACATTCAAATATGTATCCGCTCAT
GAGACAATAACCCTGATAAATGCTTCAATAATATTGAAAAAGGAAGAGTATGAGTATTCAACATTTCCGT
GTCGCCCTTATTCCCTTTTTTGCGGCATTTTGCCTTCCTGTTTTTGCTCACCCAGAAACGCTGGTGAAAG
TAAAAGATGCTGAAGATCAGTTGGGTGCACGAGTGGGTTACATCGAACTGGATCTCAACAGCGGTAAGAT
CCTTGAGAGTTTTCGCCCCGAAGAACGTTTTCCAATGATGAGCACTTTTAAAGTTCTGCTATGTGGCGCG
GTATTATCCCGTATTGACGCCGGGCAAGAGCAACTCGGTCGCCGCATACACTATTCTCAGAATGACTTGG
TTGAGTACTCACCAGTCACAGAAAAGCATCTTACGGATGGCATGACAGTAAGAGAATTATGCAGTGCTGC
CATAACCATGAGTGATAACACTGCGGCCAACTTACTTCTGACAACGATCGGAGGACCGAAGGAGCTAACC
GCTTTTTTGCACAACATGGGGGATCATGTAACTCGCCTTGATCGTTGGGAACCGGAGCTGAATGAAGCCA
TACCAAACGACGAGCGTGACACCACGATGCCTGTAGCAATGGCAACAACGTTGCGCAAACTATTAACTGG
CGAACTACTTACTCTAGCTTCCCGGCAACAATTAATAGACTGGATGGAGGCGGATAAAGTTGCAGGACCA
CTTCTGCGCTCGGCCCTTCCGGCTGGCTGGTTTATTGCTGATAAATCTGGAGCCGGTGAGCGTGGGTCTC
GCGGTATCATTGCAGCACTGGGGCCAGATGGTAAGCCCTCCCGTATCGTAGTTATCTACACGACGGGGAG
TCAGGCAACTATGGATGAACGAAATAGACAGATCGCTGAGATAGGTGCCTCACTGATTAAGCATTGGTAA
CTGTCAGACCAAGTTTACTCATATATACTTTAGATTGATTTAAAACTTCATTTTTAATTTAAAAGGATCT
AGGTGAAGATCCTTTTTGATAATCTCATGACCAAAATCCCTTAACGT
