Features (pLannotate 1.2.2; 29 found; start..end, strand, type, name):
     54..642     +  rep_origin     ori: high-copy-number ColE1/pMB1/pBR322/pUC origin of replication
    825..917     +  CDS            lacI (fragment): lac repressor; lacI; The lac repressor binds to the lac operator to inhibit transcription in E. coli. This inhibition can be relieved by adding lactose or isopropyl-β-D-thiogalactopyranoside (IPTG).
    930..951     +  protein_bind   CAP binding site: CAP binding activates transcription in the presence of cAMP. E. coli catabolite activator protein
    966..996     +  promoter       lac promoter: promoter for the E. coli lac operon
   1000..1022    +  protein_bind   lac operator (fragment): The lac repressor binds to the lac operator to inhibit transcription in E. coli. This inhibition can be relieved by adding lactose or isopropyl-β-D-thiogalactopyranoside (IPTG). lac repressor encoded by lacI
   1065..1083    +  promoter       T3 promoter: promoter for bacteriophage T3 RNA polymerase
   1111..1337    +  promoter       RSV promoter: Rous sarcoma virus enhancer/promoter
   1338..1518    +  LTR            5' LTR (truncated): truncated 5' long terminal repeat (LTR) from HIV-1
   1565..1690    +  misc_feature   HIV-1 Ψ: packaging signal of human immunodeficiency virus type 1
   1674..2037    +  CDS            HIV-1 gag (fragment): gag protein from human immunodeficiency virus 1; gag
   2183..2416    +  misc_feature   RRE: The Rev response element (RRE) of HIV-1 allows for Rev-dependent mRNA export from the nucleus to the cytoplasm.
   2793..2893    +  CDS            Rev (fragment): human immunodeficiency virus 1 (HIV-1) Rev protein; rev; enhances nuclear export of unspliced and incompletely spliced viral mRNAs
   2912..3028    +  misc_feature   cPPT/CTS: central polypurine tract and central termination sequence of HIV-1
   3088..3467    +  enhancer       CMV enhancer: human cytomegalovirus immediate early enhancer
   3468..3671    +  promoter       CMV promoter: human cytomegalovirus (CMV) immediate early promoter
   3667..3700    +  LTR            5' LTR (truncated) (fragment): truncated 5' long terminal repeat (LTR) from HIV-1
   3716..3734    +  promoter       T7 promoter: promoter for bacteriophage T7 RNA polymerase
   3773..6970    +  CDS            Vcl: VINC_MOUSE - Experimental evidence at protein level: Swiss-Prot protein existence level 1. Actin filament (F-actin)-binding protein involved in cell- matrix adhesion and cell-cell adhesion. Regulates cell-surface E- cadherin expression and potentiates mechanosensing by the E-cadherin complex. May also play important roles in cell morphology and locomotion (By similarity). From Mus musculus (Mouse).
   6977..7693    +  CDS            mVenus: mVenus is a basic (constitutively fluorescent) yellow fluorescent protein published in 2006, derived from Aequorea victoria. It is reported to be a rapidly-maturing monomer with moderate acid sensitivity.
   7722..8310    +  misc_feature   WPRE: woodchuck hepatitis virus posttranscriptional regulatory element
   8331..8399    +  CDS            nef (fragment): NEF_HV1Z2 - Experimental evidence at protein level: Swiss-Prot protein existence level 1. Extracellular Nef protein targets CD4(+) T-lymphocytes for apoptosis by interacting with CXCR4 surface receptors. From Human immunodeficiency virus type 1 group M subtype D (isolate Z2/CDC-Z34) (HIV-1).
   8401..8634    +  LTR            3' LTR (ΔU3): self-inactivating 3' long terminal repeat (LTR) from HIV-1
   8706..8827    +  polyA_signal   SV40 poly(A) signal: SV40 polyadenylation signal
   8867..9002    +  rep_origin     SV40 ori: SV40 origin of replication
   9023..9041    -  promoter       T7 promoter: promoter for bacteriophage T7 RNA polymerase
   9049..9204    +  CDS            lacZα (fragment): LacZα fragment of β-galactosidase; lacZ fragment
   9209..9637    +  rep_origin     f1 ori (sequence partly withheld): f1 bacteriophage origin of replication; arrow indicates direction of (+) strand synthesis
   9690..9794    +  promoter       AmpR promoter: bla
   9795..10655   +  CDS            AmpR: β-lactamase; bla; confers resistance to ampicillin, carbenicillin, and related antibiotics
>Addgene plasmid #111833 | pRRL-Vinculin-Venus | addgene full sequence | sequence record 215138 | Addgene NGS Result
GAGTTTTCGTTCCACTGAGCGTCAGACCCCGTAGAAAAGATCAAAGGATCTTCTTGAGATCCTTTTTTTC
TGCGCGTAATCTGCTGCTTGCAAACAAAAAAACCACCGCTACCAGCGGTGGTTTGTTTGCCGGATCAAGA
GCTACCAACTCTTTTTCCGAAGGTAACTGGCTTCAGCAGAGCGCAGATACCAAATACTGTTCTTCTAGTG
TAGCCGTAGTTAGGCCACCACTTCAAGAACTCTGTAGCACCGCCTACATACCTCGCTCTGCTAATCCTGT
TACCAGTGGCTGCTGCCAGTGGCGATAAGTCGTGTCTTACCGGGTTGGACTCAAGACGATAGTTACCGGA
TAAGGCGCAGCGGTCGGGCTGAACGGGGGGTTCGTGCACACAGCCCAGCTTGGAGCGAACGACCTACACC
GAACTGAGATACCTACAGCGTGAGCTATGAGAAAGCGCCACGCTTCCCGAAGGGAGAAAGGCGGACAGGT
ATCCGGTAAGCGGCAGGGTCGGAACAGGAGAGCGCACGAGGGAGCTTCCAGGGGGAAACGCCTGGTATCT
TTATAGTCCTGTCGGGTTTCGCCACCTCTGACTTGAGCGTCGATTTTTGTGATGCTCGTCAGGGGGGCGG
AGCCTATGGAAAAACGCCAGCAACGCGGCCTTTTTACGGTTCCTGGCCTTTTGCTGGCCTTTTGCTCACA
TGTTCTTTCCTGCGTTATCCCCTGATTCTGTGGATAACCGTATTACCGCCTTTGAGTGAGCTGATACCGC
TCGCCGCAGCCGAACGACCGAGCGCAGCGAGTCAGTGAGCGAGGAAGCGGAAGAGCGCCCAATACGCAAA
CCGCCTCTCCCCGCGCGTTGGCCGATTCATTAATGCAGCTGGCACGACAGGTTTCCCGACTGGAAAGCGG
GCAGTGAGCGCAACGCAATTAATGTGAGTTAGCTCACTCATTAGGCACCCCAGGCTTTACACTTTATGCT
TCCGGCTCGTATGTTGTGTGGAATTGTGAGCGGATAACAATTTCACACAGGAAACAGCTATGACCATGAT
TACGCCAAGCGCGCAATTAACCCTCACTAAAGGGAACAAAAGCTGGAGCTGCAAGCTTAATGTAGTCTTA
TGCAATACTCTTGTAGTCTTGCAACATGGTAACGATGAGTTAGCAACATGCCTTACAAGGAGAGAAAAAG
CACCGTGCATGCCGATTGGTGGAAGTAAGGTGGTACGATCGTGCCTTATTAGGAAGGCAACAGACGGGTC
TGACATGGATTGGACGAACCACTGAATTGCCGCATTGCAGAGATATTGTATTTAAGTGCCTAGCTCGATA
CATAAACGGGTCTCTCTGGTTAGACCAGATCTGAGCCTGGGAGCTCTCTGGCTAACTAGGGAACCCACTG
CTTAAGCCTCAATAAAGCTTGCCTTGAGTGCTTCAAGTAGTGTGTGCCCGTCTGTTGTGTGACTCTGGTA
ACTAGAGATCCCTCAGACCCTTTTAGTCAGTGTGGAAAATCTCTAGCAGTGGCGCCCGAACAGGGACTTG
AAAGCGAAAGGGAAACCAGAGGAGCTCTCTCGACGCAGGACTCGGCTTGCTGAAGCGCGCACGGCAAGAG
GCGAGGGGCGGCGACTGGTGAGTACGCCAAAAATTTTGACTAGCGGAGGCTAGAAGGAGAGAGATGGGTG
CGAGAGCGTCAGTATTAAGCGGGGGAGAATTAGATCGCGATGGGAAAAAATTCGGTTAAGGCCAGGGGGA
AAGAAAAAATATAAATTAAAACATATAGTATGGGCAAGCAGGGAGCTAGAACGATTCGCAGTTAATCCTG
GCCTGTTAGAAACATCAGAAGGCTGTAGACAAATACTGGGACAGCTACAACCATCCCTTCAGACAGGATC
AGAAGAACTTAGATCATTATATAATACAGTAGCAACCCTCTATTGTGTGCATCAAAGGATAGAGATAAAA
GACACCAAGGAAGCTTTAGACAAGATAGAGGAAGAGCAAAACAAAAGTAAGACCACCGCACAGCAAGCGG
CCGCTGATCTTCAGACCTGGAGGAGGAGATATGAGGGACAATTGGAGAAGTGAATTATATAAATATAAAG
TAGTAAAAATTGAACCATTAGGAGTAGCACCCACCAAGGCAAAGAGAAGAGTGGTGCAGAGAGAAAAAAG
AGCAGTGGGAATAGGAGCTTTGTTCCTTGGGTTCTTGGGAGCAGCAGGAAGCACTATGGGCGCAGCGTCA
ATGACGCTGACGGTACAGGCCAGACAATTATTGTCTGGTATAGTGCAGCAGCAGAACAATTTGCTGAGGG
CTATTGAGGCGCAACAGCATCTGTTGCAACTCACAGTCTGGGGCATCAAGCAGCTCCAGGCAAGAATCCT
GGCTGTGGAAAGATACCTAAAGGATCAACAGCTCCTGGGGATTTGGGGTTGCTCTGGAAAACTCATTTGC
ACCACTGCTGTGCCTTGGAATGCTAGTTGGAGTAATAAATCTCTGGAACAGATTTGGAATCACACGACCT
GGATGGAGTGGGACAGAGAAATTAACAATTACACAAGCTTAATACACTCCTTAATTGAAGAATCGCAAAA
CCAGCAAGAAAAGAATGAACAAGAATTATTGGAATTAGATAAATGGGCAAGTTTGTGGAATTGGTTTAAC
ATAACAAATTGGCTGTGGTATATAAAATTATTCATAATGATAGTAGGAGGCTTGGTAGGTTTAAGAATAG
TTTTTGCTGTACTTTCTATAGTGAATAGAGTTAGGCAGGGATATTCACCATTATCGTTTCAGACCCACCT
CCCAACCCCGAGGGGACCCGACAGGCCCGAAGGAATAGAAGAAGAAGGTGGAGAGAGAGACAGAGACAGA
TCCATTCGATTAGTGAACGGATCTCGACGGTATCGGTTAACTTTTAAAAGAAAAGGGGGGATTGGGGGGT
ACAGTGCAGGGGAAAGAATAGTAGACATAATAGCAACAGACATACAAACTAAAGAATTACAAAAACAAAT
TACAAAATTCAAAATTTTATCGATGGATCCCCCGGGCTCGAGTTCGAAGATCGATGTACGGGCCAGATAT
ACGCGTTGACATTGATTATTGACTAGTTATTAATAGTAATCAATTACGGGGTCATTAGTTCATAGCCCAT
ATATGGAGTTCCGCGTTACATAACTTACGGTAAATGGCCCGCCTGGCTGACCGCCCAACGACCCCCGCCC
ATTGACGTCAATAATGACGTATGTTCCCATAGTAACGCCAATAGGGACTTTCCATTGACGTCAATGGGTG
GAGTATTTACGGTAAACTGCCCACTTGGCAGTACATCAAGTGTATCATATGCCAAGTACGCCCCCTATTG
ACGTCAATGACGGTAAATGGCCCGCCTGGCATTATGCCCAGTACATGACCTTATGGGACTTTCCTACTTG
GCAGTACATCTACGTATTAGTCATCGCTATTACCATGGTGATGCGGTTTTGGCAGTACATCAATGGGCGT
GGATAGCGGTTTGACTCACGGGGATTTCCAAGTCTCCACCCCATTGACGTCAATGGGAGTTTGTTTTGGC
ACCAAAATCAACGGGACTTTCCAAAATGTCGTAACAACTCCGCCCCATTGACGCAAATGGGCGGTAGGCG
TGTACGGTGGGAGGTCTATATAAGCAGAGCTCTCTGGCTAACTAGAGAACCCACTGCTTACTGGCTTATC
GAAATTAATACGACTCACTATAGGGAGACCCAAGCTGGCTAGCGTTTAAACTTAAGCTTGCCATGCCCGT
CTTCCACACGCGCACCATCGAGAGCATCTTGGAGCCCGTGGCTCAGCAGATCTCCCACCTGGTCATCATG
CACGAGGAGGGGGAGGTAGACGGCAAGGCCATCCCGGACCTCACCGCCCCCGTGTCGGCCGTGCAGGCCG
CTGTCAGCAACCTGGTGCGGGTTGGAAAAGAAACTGTGCAGACAACAGAAGACCAGATCTTGAAAAGGGA
TATGCCACCAGCATTCATCAAAGTAGAGAATGCCTGCACCAAGCTCGTTCGAGCAGCCCAGATGCTGCAA
GCAGATCCTTATTCAGTACCAGCTCGTGACTACCTAATTGATGGATCAAGAGGCATCCTTTCTGGAACAT
CAGACTTACTTCTGACATTTGATGAAGCGGAGGTCCGTAAAATCATCCGTGTCTGCAAAGGAATATTGGA
ATATCTGACTGTGGCAGAAGTAGTAGAGACTATGGAGGATTTGGTGACATATACAAAGAATCTAGGGCCA
GGAATGACAAAGATGGCGAAAATGATCGATGAGAGACAACAGGAATTAACTCATCAGGAACATAGGGTTA
TGCTGGTGAACTCCATGAATACTGTGAAGGAGCTATTGCCTGTACTTATTTCAGCTATGAAGATCTTTGT
AACCACAAAAAACACTAAAAGCCAGGGAATAGAAGAGGCCTTGAAAAATCGCAATTTCACAGTAGAGAAA
ATGAGTGCTGAGATAAATGAAATAATCCGTGTATTACAACTCACTTCCTGGGATGAAGATGCCTGGGCCA
GCAAGGACACTGAAGCCATGAAAAGAGCTTTAGCCCTAATAGATTCAAAGATGAACCAGGCAAAAGGCTG
GCTGAGAGATCCAAACGCACCTCCAGGGGATGCTGGTGAGCAAGCAATAAGGCAGATCCTTGATGAAGCT
GGAAAAGCAGGAGAATTGTGTGCAGGCAAAGAACGCAGGGAGATTCTGGGAACATGCAAAACTTTGGGCC
AAATGACTGATCAACTTGCTGATCTCCGAGCTAGAGGACAGGGTGCTACACCGATGGCAATGCAGAAGGC
ACAGCAGGTGTCACAAGGCCTGGATTTGCTCACTGCAAAAGTGGAGAATGCAGCCCGGAAATTGGAGGCC
ATGACAAACTCTAAGCAGGCTATTGCAAAGAAGATTGATGCTGCTCAGAACTGGCTTGCGGATCCCAACG
GCGGAAGTGAAGGAGAAGAACACATTCGAGGAATTATGTCTGAAGCAAGGAAAGTTGCAGAATTGTGTGA
GGAGCCTAAAGAAAGAGATGATATCCTTCGCTCCTTGGGGGAAATCTCTGCTCTGACAGCTAAGCTGTCA
GATCTGCGACGACATGGGAAAGGCGACTCTCCTGAGGCCCGTGCATTGGCCAAGCAAATAGCTACATCAC
TTCAGAACTTACAGTCCAAAACAAACAGAGCTGTAGCAAATACTAGGCCAGTTAAAGCTGCTGTCCATTT
GGAGGGCAAGATTGAGCAAGCCCAGAGGTGGATAGATAATCCTACAGTTGATGATCGGGGAGTAGGCCAG
GCAGCAATTCGGGGTTTGGTTGCAGAAGGTCGTCGTCTAGCCAATGTCATGATGGGACCTTATCGTCAGG
ACCTGCTTGCCAAATGTGACCGTGTAGACCAGCTGGCTGCTCAGCTTGCTGACCTTGCAGCAAGAGGGGA
AGGAGAGTCTCCTCAGGCTAGGGCAATTGCTGCTCAGCTTCAGGACTCCCTGAAGGATCTCAAAGCACGG
ATGCAAGAAGCAATGACCCAGGAGGTGTCTGATGTTTTCAGTGACACTACAACCCCTATTAAGTTGTTAG
CAGTAGCAGCCACTGCTCCTTCTGATACTCCCAATAGAGAAGAGGTGTTTGAAGAAAGAGCAGCAAATTT
TGAAAACCATGCTGCTAGACTGGGAGCAACAGCAGAAAAAGCAGCTGCAGTTGGAACTGCTAATAAAACT
ACTGTGGAAGGCATTCAGGCAACAGTCAAATCTGCAAGGGAGCTTACACCACAGGTAGTATCGGCTGCTC
GAATCCTCCTGAGAAATCCTGGAAATCAAGCTGCTTATGAGCATTTTGAGACAATGAAAAACCAATGGAT
TGATAATGTAGAAAAGATGACAGGGCTGGTGGATGAGGCCATCGATACCAAGTCTCTGTTGGATGCATCA
GAAGAGGCTATTAAGAAGGATCTTGATAAATGTAAAGTTGCAATGGCCAATATGCAACCTCAGATGCTGG
TAGCTGGAGCCACCAGCATTGCTAGACGAGCGAACCGCATCCTGCTTGTGGCAAAACGGGAGGTTGAAAA
TTCAGAAGACCCTAAATTCAGGGAGGCTGTTAAAGCAGCTTCTGATGAGCTGAGCAAAACCATATCACCG
ATGGTAATGGATGCTAAAGCTGTAGCAGGAAATATCTCTGATCCTGGTTTGCAGAAGAGTTTCTTGGATT
CTGGATACAGGATTCTGGGAGCTGTGGCCAAAGTCAGAGAAGCCTTTCAGCCTCAGGAGCCAGACTTTCC
CCCTCCTCCTCCTGACCTAGAGCATCTCCATCTGACTGATGAGCTTGCTCCTCCAAAACCACCACTTCCA
GAAGGTGAGGTTCCCCCACCCAGACCACCACCCCCTGAAGAAAAAGATGAGGAGTTCCCAGAGCAGAAAG
CAGGAGAAGCTATTAATCAGCCCATGATGATGGCTGCTAGGCAGTTGCATGACGAGGCTCGGAAATGGTC
TAGCAAGGGTAACGACATCATTGCTGCTGCTAAACGAATGGCGCTGCTCATGGCTGAGATGTCACGCCTG
GTGCGAGGAGGCAGCGGAAACAAGCGTGCCCTCATCCAGTGTGCAAAAGATATTGCTAAGGCATCGGATG
AAGTCACTCGATTGGCCAAAGAGGTGGCCAAGCAATGTACTGATAAACGCATTAGAACAAACCTCTTACA
GGTCTGTGAGCGAATCCCAACCATCAGCACGCAGCTCAAAATTCTTTCCACAGTGAAAGCTACCATGCTG
GGCAGGACTAACATCAGCGATGAAGAATCAGAACAGGCAACTGAGATGTTGGTTCATAACGCCCAGAACC
TCATGCAGTCTGTGAAGGAAACTGTGAGAGAAGCTGAAGCAGCATCCATTAAGATAAGAACAGATGCCGG
ATTCACTCTGCGCTGGGTCAGAAAGACCCCATGGTATCAGGAATTCATGGTGAGCAAGGGCGAGGAGCTG
TTCACCGGGGTGGTGCCCATCCTGGTCGAGCTGGACGGCGACGTAAACGGCCACAAGTTCAGCGTGTCCG
GCGAGGGCGAGGGCGATGCCACCTACGGCAAGCTGACCCTGAAGCTGATCTGCACCACCGGCAAGCTGCC
CGTGCCCTGGCCCACCCTCGTGACCACCCTGGGCTACGGCCTGCAGTGCTTCGCCCGCTACCCCGACCAC
ATGAAGCAGCACGACTTCTTCAAGTCCGCCATGCCCGAAGGCTACGTCCAGGAGCGCACCATCTTCTTCA
AGGACGACGGCAACTACAAGACCCGCGCCGAGGTGAAGTTCGAGGGCGACACCCTGGTGAACCGCATCGA
GCTGAAGGGCATCGACTTCAAGGAGGACGGCAACATCCTGGGGCACAAGCTGGAGTACAACTACAACAGC
CACAACGTCTATATCACCGCCGACAAGCAGAAGAACGGCATCAAGGCCAACTTCAAGATCCGCCACAACA
TCGAGGACGGCGGCGTGCAGCTCGCCGACCACTACCAGCAGAACACCCCCATCGGCGACGGCCCCGTGCT
GCTGCCCGACAACCACTACCTGAGCTACCAGTCCAAACTGAGCAAAGACCCCAACGAGAAGCGCGATCAC
ATGGTCCTGCTGGAGTTCGTGACCGCCGCCGGGATCACTCTCGGCATGGACGAGCTGTACAAGTAAGCGG
CCGCTCGAGTCTAGAGTCGACAATCAACCTCTGGATTACAAAATTTGTGAAAGATTGACTGGTATTCTTA
ACTATGTTGCTCCTTTTACGCTATGTGGATACGCTGCTTTAATGCCTTTGTATCATGCTATTGCTTCCCG
TATGGCTTTCATTTTCTCCTCCTTGTATAAATCCTGGTTGCTGTCTCTTTATGAGGAGTTGTGGCCCGTT
GTCAGGCAACGTGGCGTGGTGTGCACTGTGTTTGCTGACGCAACCCCCACTGGTTGGGGCATTGCCACCA
CCTGTCAGCTCCTTTCCGGGACTTTCGCTTTCCCCCTCCCTATTGCCACGGCGGAACTCATCGCCGCCTG
CCTTGCCCGCTGCTGGACAGGGGCTCGGCTGTTGGGCACTGACAATTCCGTGGTGTTGTCGGGGAAGCTG
ACGTCCTTTCCATGGCTGCTCGCCTGTGTTGCCACCTGGATTCTGCGCGGGACGTCCTTCTGCTACGTCC
CTTCGGCCCTCAATCCAGCGGACCTTCCTTCCCGCGGCCTGCTGCCGGCTCTGCGGCCTCTTCCGCGTCT
TCGCCTTCGCCCTCAGACGAGTCGGATCTCCCTTTGGGCCGCCTCCCCGCCTGGAATTAATTCGAGCTCG
GTACCTTTAAGACCAATGACTTACAAGGCAGCTGTAGATCTTAGCCACTTTTTAAAAGAAAAGGGGGGAC
TGGAAGGGCTAATTCACTCCCAACGAAGACAAGATCTGCTTTTTGCTTGTACTGGGTCTCTCTGGTTAGA
CCAGATCTGAGCCTGGGAGCTCTCTGGCTAACTAGGGAACCCACTGCTTAAGCCTCAATAAAGCTTGCCT
TGAGTGCTTCAAGTAGTGTGTGCCCGTCTGTTGTGTGACTCTGGTAACTAGAGATCCCTCAGACCCTTTT
AGTCAGTGTGGAAAATCTCTAGCAGTAGTAGTTCATGTCATCTTATTATTCAGTATTTATAACTTGCAAA
GAAATGAATATCAGAGAGTGAGAGGAACTTGTTTATTGCAGCTTATAATGGTTACAAATAAAGCAATAGC
ATCACAAATTTCACAAATAAAGCATTTTTTTCACTGCATTCTAGTTGTGGTTTGTCCAAACTCATCAATG
TATCTTATCATGTCTGGCTCTAGCTATCCCGCCCCTAACTCCGCCCATCCCGCCCCTAACTCCGCCCAGT
TCCGCCCATTCTCCGCCCCATGGCTGACTAATTTTTTTTATTTATGCAGAGGCCGAGGCCGCCTCGGCCT
CTGAGCTATTCCAGAAGTAGTGAGGAGGCTTTTTTGGAGGCCTAGGGACGTACCCAATTCGCCCTATAGT
GAGTCGTATTACGCGCGCTCACTGGCCGTCGTTTTACAACGTCGTGACTGGGAAAACCCTGGCGTTACCC
AACTTAATCGCCTTGCAGCACATCCCCCTTTCGCCAGCTGGCGTAATAGCGAAGAGGCCCGCACCGATCG
CCCTTCCCAACAGTTGCGCAGCCTGAATGGCGAATGGG
[124 nt withheld, positions 9209-9332]
C
[91 nt withheld, positions 9334-9424]
A
[49 nt withheld, positions 9426-9474]
CCTTTGACGTTGGAGTCCACGTTCTTT
[37 nt withheld, positions 9502-9538]
ACCCTATCTCGGTCTATTCTTTTGATTTATAAGGGATTTTGCCGATTTCGGCCTATTGGTTAAAAAATGA
GCTGATTTAACAAAAATTTAACGCGAATTTTAACAAAATATTAACGCTTACAATTTAGGTGGCACTTTTC
GGGGAAATGTGCGCGGAACCCCTATTTGTTTATTTTTCTAAATACATTCAAATATGTATCCGCTCATGAG
ACAATAACCCTGATAAATGCTTCAATAATATTGAAAAAGGAAGAGTATGAGTATTCAACATTTCCGTGTC
GCCCTTATTCCCTTTTTTGCGGCATTTTGCCTTCCTGTTTTTGCTCACCCAGAAACGCTGGTGAAAGTAA
AAGATGCTGAAGATCAGTTGGGTGCACGAGTGGGTTACATCGAACTGGATCTCAACAGCGGTAAGATCCT
TGAGAGTTTTCGCCCCGAAGAACGTTTTCCAATGATGAGCACTTTTAAAGTTCTGCTATGTGGCGCGGTA
TTATCCCGTATTGACGCCGGGCAAGAGCAACTCGGTCGCCGCATACACTATTCTCAGAATGACTTGGTTG
AGTACTCACCAGTCACAGAAAAGCATCTTACGGATGGCATGACAGTAAGAGAATTATGCAGTGCTGCCAT
AACCATGAGTGATAACACTGCGGCCAACTTACTTCTGACAACGATCGGAGGACCGAAGGAGCTAACCGCT
TTTTTGCACAACATGGGGGATCATGTAACTCGCCTTGATCGTTGGGAACCGGAGCTGAATGAAGCCATAC
CAAACGACGAGCGTGACACCACGATGCCTGTAGCAATGGCAACAACGTTGCGCAAACTATTAACTGGCGA
ACTACTTACTCTAGCTTCCCGGCAACAATTAATAGACTGGATGGAGGCGGATAAAGTTGCAGGACCACTT
CTGCGCTCGGCCCTTCCGGCTGGCTGGTTTATTGCTGATAAATCTGGAGCCGGTGAGCGTGGGTCTCGCG
GTATCATTGCAGCACTGGGGCCAGATGGTAAGCCCTCCCGTATCGTAGTTATCTACACGACGGGGAGTCA
GGCAACTATGGATGAACGAAATAGACAGATCGCTGAGATAGGTGCCTCACTGATTAAGCATTGGTAACTG
TCAGACCAAGTTTACTCATATATACTTTAGATTGATTTAAAACTTCATTTTTAATTTAAAAGGATCTAGG
TGAAGATCCTTTTTGATAATCTCATGACCAAAATCCCTTAACGT
